Addgene plasmid #214665: pGL4_NFAT-RE-CMV-BC0547-luc2
Purpose: barcoded assay, Ca2+ sensor
Depositing lab: Michael Wehr. Publication: Protocol for identifying properties of ERBB receptor antagonists using the barcoded ERBBprofiler assay. Popovic L, Rossner MJ, Wehr MC. STAR Protoc. 2024 Apr 16;5(2):102987. doi: 10.1016/j.xpro.2024.102987. PubMed 38635397.
Backbone
  Vector backbone: pGL4.16
  Vector type: Mammalian Expression, Luciferase
Growth in bacteria
  Bacterial resistance: Ampicillin, 100 μg/mL
  Growth temperature: 37°C
  Growth strain: DH5alpha
  Copy number: High Copy
Gene/Insert
  Gene/Insert name: 6x clustered NFAT element with barcode 0547
  Species: Synthetic
  Cloning method: Gateway Cloning
Terms and licenses: Academic/Nonprofit Terms; Industry Terms: Not Available to Industry
How to cite: pGL4_NFAT-RE-CMV-BC0547-luc2 was a gift from Michael Wehr (Addgene plasmid # 214665 ; http://n2t.net/addgene:214665 ; RRID:Addgene_214665)
