[The description below was written by a language model from this plasmid's Addgene catalogue record and pLannotate feature annotations shown in this document.]
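Description:
pGL4_NFAT-RE-CMV-BC0547-luc2 is a mammalian luciferase reporter plasmid of about 6.7 kb, built on the pGL4.16 backbone and designed as a barcoded sensor of calcium signalling. It replicates in E. coli from a high-copy ColE1/pUC-type origin and is selected with ampicillin through the β-lactamase gene. An SV40 enhancer/early promoter driving hygromycin B phosphotransferase, followed by a synthetic poly(A) signal, allows selection in mammalian cells. A synthetic poly(A) signal and an RNA polymerase II pause site from the human α2 globin gene lie upstream of the reporter cassette, an arrangement that reduces read-through transcription from the backbone into the sensor.

The payload was assembled by Gateway cloning, and the attB1, attB4, attB3 and attB2 sites mark the junctions between three modules. The first module holds six copies of the NFAT binding site from the human IL-2 gene, arranged as two clusters of three. The second is a minimal CMV promoter, which has little activity on its own and so makes transcription dependent on NFAT binding upstream. The third, between attB3 and attB2, is a short segment flanked by T3 and T7 promoter sequences. The feature table does not annotate the barcode, but this segment is the likely position of barcode 0547. Downstream is the synthetic firefly luc2 coding sequence fused to hCL1 and hPEST degradation sequences, terminated by an SV40 poly(A) signal; the destabilised luciferase turns over quickly, so the signal follows changes in promoter activity more closely.

Since NFAT is activated by calcium/calcineurin signalling, a rise in intracellular Ca2+ induces transcription of both barcode and luciferase. The record associates the plasmid with a multiplexed barcoded assay for profiling ERBB receptor antagonists.
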