Features (pLannotate 1.2.2; 28 found; start..end, strand, type, name):
     47..71      +  protein_bind   attB1: mutant version of attB; recombination site for the Gateway® BP reaction BP Clonase™
     74..100     +  misc_feature   pause site (fragment): RNA polymerase II transcriptional pause signal from the human α2 globin gene
    120..149     +  protein_bind   NFAT binding site: NFAT binding site from the human interleukin 2 (IL-2) gene (Mattila et al., 1990) NFAT transcription factor
    150..179     +  protein_bind   NFAT binding site: NFAT binding site from the human interleukin 2 (IL-2) gene (Mattila et al., 1990) NFAT transcription factor
    180..209     +  protein_bind   NFAT binding site: NFAT binding site from the human interleukin 2 (IL-2) gene (Mattila et al., 1990) NFAT transcription factor
    233..262     +  protein_bind   NFAT binding site: NFAT binding site from the human interleukin 2 (IL-2) gene (Mattila et al., 1990) NFAT transcription factor
    263..292     +  protein_bind   NFAT binding site: NFAT binding site from the human interleukin 2 (IL-2) gene (Mattila et al., 1990) NFAT transcription factor
    293..322     +  protein_bind   NFAT binding site: NFAT binding site from the human interleukin 2 (IL-2) gene (Mattila et al., 1990) NFAT transcription factor
    338..358     -  protein_bind   attB4: mutant version of attB; core recombination site for the Gateway® BP reaction BP Clonase™
    374..411     +  promoter       minimal CMV promoter: human cytomegalovirus (CMV) immediate early promoter
    494..514     +  protein_bind   attB3: mutant version of attB; core recombination site for the Gateway® BP reaction BP Clonase™
    541..559     +  promoter       T3 promoter: promoter for bacteriophage T3 RNA polymerase
    623..641     -  promoter       T7 promoter: promoter for bacteriophage T7 RNA polymerase
    668..688     -  protein_bind   attB2: mutant version of attB; core recombination site for the Gateway® BP reaction BP Clonase™
    753..2405    +  CDS            luciferase: firefly luciferase synthetic luc2 version of the luciferase gene
   2409..2456    +  CDS            hCL1: non-ORF yeast peptide conferring ubiquitin-dependent degradation human codon-optimized
   2463..2579    +  CDS            hPEST: PEST degradation sequence from mouse ornithine decarboxylase human codon-optimized
   2628..2749    -  polyA_signal   SV40 poly(A) signal: SV40 polyadenylation signal
   2775..2906    -  CDS            LT_SV40 (fragment): Experimental evidence at protein level: Swiss-Prot protein existence level 1. Isoform 17kT antigen targets host RBL2 for degradation and promotes cell proliferation. Transactivates host cyclin A promoter through its J domain. From Simian virus 40 (SV40).
   2943..3300    +  promoter       SV40 promoter: SV40 enhancer and early promoter
   3331..4368    +  CDS            HygR: hygromycin B phosphotransferase confers resistance to hygromycin
   4392..4440    +  polyA_signal   poly(A) signal: synthetic polyadenylation signal
   4456..4587    +  CDS            TcR (fragment): tetracycline efflux protein; tet; confers resistance to tetracycline
   4767..5355    -  rep_origin     ori: high-copy-number ColE1/pMB1/pBR322/pUC origin of replication
   5555..6415    -  CDS            AmpR: β-lactamase confers resistance to ampicillin, carbenicillin, and related antibiotics
   6416..6457    -  promoter       AmpR promoter (fragment): bla
   6520..6568    +  polyA_signal   poly(A) signal: synthetic polyadenylation signal
   6582..6673    +  misc_feature   pause site: RNA polymerase II transcriptional pause signal from the human α2 globin gene
>Addgene plasmid #214665 | pGL4_NFAT-RE-CMV-BC0547-luc2 | addgene full sequence | sequence record 423228 | Addgene NGS Result
GGCCTAACTGGCCGGTACCTGAGCTCGCTAGCCTCGAGGATATCAAACAAGTTTGTACAAAAAAGCAGGC
TCCCAAGTGCAGGTGCCAGAACATTTCTCTGGCCTAACTGGCCGGTACCGGAGGAAAAACTGTTTCATAC
AGAAGGCGTGGAGGAAAAACTGTTTCATACAGAAGGCGTGGAGGAAAAACTGTTTCATACAGAAGGCGTG
CTAGTCCTAACTGGCCGGTACCGGAGGAAAAACTGTTTCATACAGAAGGCGTGGAGGAAAAACTGTTTCA
TACAGAAGGCGTGGAGGAAAAACTGTTTCATACAGAAGGCGTGCTAGCGGGGGGCTACAACTTTTCTATA
CAAAGTTGCGGTACCCGGGTCGAGTAGGCGTGTACGGTGGGAGGCCTATATAAGCAGAGCTCGTTTAGTG
AACCGTCAGATCGCCTGGAGACGCCATCCACGCTGTTTTGACCTCCATAGAAGACACCGGGACCGATCCA
GCCCAACTTTGTATAATAAAGTTGAGCTAGTTGCTAAGTCTGCCGAGTAGAATTAACCCTCACTAAAGGG
TAGGTGACACTATTTACTTACTCTAAATCCAAATGTCGCACTCAAAACATATCAAATCCAAACCTATAGT
GAGTCGTATTAGTAGACGCGAGTCAATGCATGTACGACAGCTTTCTTGTACAAAGTGGTTCGATATCAAG
ATCTGGCCTCGGCGGCCAAGCTTGGCAATCCGGTACTGTTGGTAAAGCCACCATGGAAGATGCCAAAAAC
ATTAAGAAGGGCCCAGCGCCATTCTACCCACTCGAAGACGGGACCGCCGGCGAGCAGCTGCACAAAGCCA
TGAAGCGCTACGCCCTGGTGCCCGGCACCATCGCCTTTACCGACGCACATATCGAGGTGGACATTACCTA
CGCCGAGTACTTCGAGATGAGCGTTCGGCTGGCAGAAGCTATGAAGCGCTATGGGCTGAATACAAACCAT
CGGATCGTGGTGTGCAGCGAGAATAGCTTGCAGTTCTTCATGCCCGTGTTGGGTGCCCTGTTCATCGGTG
TGGCTGTGGCCCCAGCTAACGACATCTACAACGAGCGCGAGCTGCTGAACAGCATGGGCATCAGCCAGCC
CACCGTCGTATTCGTGAGCAAGAAAGGGCTGCAAAAGATCCTCAACGTGCAAAAGAAGCTACCGATCATA
CAAAAGATCATCATCATGGATAGCAAGACCGACTACCAGGGCTTCCAAAGCATGTACACCTTCGTGACTT
CCCATTTGCCACCCGGCTTCAACGAGTACGACTTCGTGCCCGAGAGCTTCGACCGGGACAAAACCATCGC
CCTGATCATGAACAGTAGTGGCAGTACCGGATTGCCCAAGGGCGTAGCCCTACCGCACCGCACCGCTTGT
GTCCGATTCAGTCATGCCCGCGACCCCATCTTCGGCAACCAGATCATCCCCGACACCGCTATCCTCAGCG
TGGTGCCATTTCACCACGGCTTCGGCATGTTCACCACGCTGGGCTACTTGATCTGCGGCTTTCGGGTCGT
GCTCATGTACCGCTTCGAGGAGGAGCTATTCTTGCGCAGCTTGCAAGACTATAAGATTCAATCTGCCCTG
CTGGTGCCCACACTATTTAGCTTCTTCGCTAAGAGCACTCTCATCGACAAGTACGACCTAAGCAACTTGC
ACGAGATCGCCAGCGGCGGGGCGCCGCTCAGCAAGGAGGTAGGTGAGGCCGTGGCCAAACGCTTCCACCT
ACCAGGCATCCGCCAGGGCTACGGCCTGACAGAAACAACCAGCGCCATTCTGATCACCCCCGAAGGGGAC
GACAAGCCTGGCGCAGTAGGCAAGGTGGTGCCCTTCTTCGAGGCTAAGGTGGTGGACTTGGACACCGGTA
AGACACTGGGTGTGAACCAGCGCGGCGAGCTGTGCGTCCGTGGCCCCATGATCATGAGCGGCTACGTTAA
CAACCCCGAGGCTACAAACGCTCTCATCGACAAGGACGGCTGGCTGCACAGCGGCGACATCGCCTACTGG
GACGAGGACGAGCACTTCTTCATCGTGGACCGGCTGAAGAGCCTGATCAAATACAAGGGCTACCAGGTAG
CCCCAGCCGAACTGGAGAGCATCCTGCTGCAACACCCCAACATCTTCGACGCCGGGGTCGCCGGCCTGCC
CGACGACGATGCCGGCGAGCTGCCCGCCGCAGTCGTCGTGCTGGAACACGGTAAAACCATGACCGAGAAG
GAGATCGTGGACTATGTGGCCAGCCAGGTTACAACCGCCAAGAAGCTGCGCGGTGGTGTTGTGTTCGTGG
ACGAGGTGCCTAAAGGACTGACCGGCAAGTTGGACGCCCGCAAGATCCGCGAGATTCTCATTAAGGCCAA
GAAGGGCGGCAAGATCGCCGTGTAATCTGCTTGCAAGAACTGGTTCAGTAGCTTAAGCCACTTTGTGATC
CACCTTAACAGCCACGGCTTCCCTCCCGAGGTGGAGGAGCAGGCCGCCGGCACCCTGCCCATGAGCTGCG
CCCAGGAGAGCGGCATGGATAGACACCCTGCTGCTTGCGCCAGCGCCAGGATCAACGTCTAACTGCAGTC
TAGAGTCGGGGCGGCCGGCCGCTTCGAGCAGACATGATAAGATACATTGATGAGTTTGGACAAACCACAA
CTAGAATGCAGTGAAAAAAATGCTTTATTTGTGAAATTTGTGATGCTATTGCTTTATTTGTAACCATTAT
AAGCTGCAATAAACAAGTTAACAACAACAATTGCATTCATTTTATGTTTCAGGTTCAGGGGGAGGTGTGG
GAGGTTTTTTAAAGCAAGTAAAACCTCTACAAATGTGGTAAAATCGATAAGGATCCGTTTGCGTATTGGG
CGCTCTTCCGCTGATCTGCGCAGCACCATGGCCTGAAATAACCTCTGAAAGAGGAACTTGGTTAGCTACC
TTCTGAGGCGGAAAGAACCAGCTGTGGAATGTGTGTCAGTTAGGGTGTGGAAAGTCCCCAGGCTCCCCAG
CAGGCAGAAGTATGCAAAGCATGCATCTCAATTAGTCAGCAACCAGGTGTGGAAAGTCCCCAGGCTCCCC
AGCAGGCAGAAGTATGCAAAGCATGCATCTCAATTAGTCAGCAACCATAGTCCCGCCCCTAACTCCGCCC
ATCCCGCCCCTAACTCCGCCCAGTTCCGCCCATTCTCCGCCCCATGGCTGACTAATTTTTTTTATTTATG
CAGAGGCCGAGGCCGCCTCTGCCTCTGAGCTATTCCAGAAGTAGTGAGGAGGCTTTTTTGGAGGCCTAGG
CTTTTGCAAAAAGCTCGATTCTTCTGACACTAGCGCCACCATGAAGAAGCCCGAACTCACCGCTACCAGC
GTTGAAAAATTTCTCATCGAGAAGTTCGACAGTGTGAGCGACCTGATGCAGTTGTCGGAGGGCGAAGAGA
GCCGAGCCTTCAGCTTCGATGTCGGCGGACGCGGCTATGTACTGCGGGTGAATAGCTGCGCTGATGGCTT
CTACAAAGACCGCTACGTGTACCGCCACTTCGCCAGCGCTGCACTACCCATCCCCGAAGTGTTGGACATC
GGCGAGTTCAGCGAGAGCCTGACATACTGCATCAGTAGACGCGCCCAAGGCGTTACTCTCCAAGACCTCC
CCGAAACAGAGCTGCCTGCTGTGTTACAGCCTGTCGCCGAAGCTATGGATGCTATTGCCGCCGCCGACCT
CAGTCAAACCAGCGGCTTCGGCCCATTCGGGCCCCAAGGCATCGGCCAGTACACAACCTGGCGGGATTTC
ATTTGCGCCATTGCTGATCCCCATGTCTACCACTGGCAGACCGTGATGGACGACACCGTGTCCGCCAGCG
TAGCTCAAGCCCTGGACGAACTGATGCTGTGGGCCGAAGACTGTCCCGAGGTGCGCCACCTCGTCCATGC
CGACTTCGGCAGCAACAACGTCCTGACCGACAACGGCCGCATCACCGCCGTAATCGACTGGTCCGAAGCT
ATGTTCGGGGACAGTCAGTACGAGGTGGCCAACATCTTCTTCTGGCGGCCCTGGCTGGCTTGCATGGAGC
AGCAGACTCGCTACTTCGAGCGCCGGCATCCCGAGCTGGCCGGCAGCCCTCGTCTGCGAGCCTACATGCT
GCGCATCGGCCTGGATCAGCTCTACCAGAGCCTCGTGGACGGCAACTTCGACGATGCTGCCTGGGCTCAA
GGCCGCTGCGATGCCATCGTCCGCAGCGGGGCCGGCACCGTCGGTCGCACACAAATCGCTCGCCGGAGCG
CAGCCGTATGGACCGACGGCTGCGTCGAGGTGCTGGCCGACAGCGGCAACCGCCGGCCCAGTACACGACC
GCGCGCTAAGGAGGTAGGTCGAGTTTAAACTCTAGAACCGGTCATGGCCGCAATAAAATATCTTTATTTT
CATTACATCTGTGTGTTGGTTTTTTGTGTGTTCGAACTAGATGCTGTCGACCGATGCCCTTGAGAGCCTT
CAACCCAGTCAGCTCCTTCCGGTGGGCGCGGGGCATGACTATCGTCGCCGCACTTATGACTGTCTTCTTT
ATCATGCAACTCGTAGGACAGGTGCCGGCAGCGCTCTTCCGCTTCCTCGCTCACTGACTCGCTGCGCTCG
GTCGTTCGGCTGCGGCGAGCGGTATCAGCTCACTCAAAGGCGGTAATACGGTTATCCACAGAATCAGGGG
ATAACGCAGGAAAGAACATGTGAGCAAAAGGCCAGCAAAAGGCCAGGAACCGTAAAAAGGCCGCGTTGCT
GGCGTTTTTCCATAGGCTCCGCCCCCCTGACGAGCATCACAAAAATCGACGCTCAAGTCAGAGGTGGCGA
AACCCGACAGGACTATAAAGATACCAGGCGTTTCCCCCTGGAAGCTCCCTCGTGCGCTCTCCTGTTCCGA
CCCTGCCGCTTACCGGATACCTGTCCGCCTTTCTCCCTTCGGGAAGCGTGGCGCTTTCTCATAGCTCACG
CTGTAGGTATCTCAGTTCGGTGTAGGTCGTTCGCTCCAAGCTGGGCTGTGTGCACGAACCCCCCGTTCAG
CCCGACCGCTGCGCCTTATCCGGTAACTATCGTCTTGAGTCCAACCCGGTAAGACACGACTTATCGCCAC
TGGCAGCAGCCACTGGTAACAGGATTAGCAGAGCGAGGTATGTAGGCGGTGCTACAGAGTTCTTGAAGTG
GTGGCCTAACTACGGCTACACTAGAAGAACAGTATTTGGTATCTGCGCTCTGCTGAAGCCAGTTACCTTC
GGAAAAAGAGTTGGTAGCTCTTGATCCGGCAAACAAACCACCGCTGGTAGCGGTGGTTTTTTTGTTTGCA
AGCAGCAGATTACGCGCAGAAAAAAAGGATCTCAAGAAGATCCTTTGATCTTTTCTACGGGGTCTGACGC
TCAGTGGAACGAAAACTCACGTTAAGGGATTTTGGTCATGAGATTATCAAAAAGGATCTTCACCTAGATC
CTTTTAAATTAAAAATGAAGTTTTAAATCAATCTAAAGTATATATGAGTAAACTTGGTCTGACAGCGGCC
GCAAATGCTAAACCACTGCAGTGGTTACCAGTGCTTGATCAGTGAGGCACCGATCTCAGCGATCTGCCTA
TTTCGTTCGTCCATAGTGGCCTGACTCCCCGTCGTGTAGATCACTACGATTCGTGAGGGCTTACCATCAG
GCCCCAGCGCAGCAATGATGCCGCGAGAGCCGCGTTCACCGGCCCCCGATTTGTCAGCAATGAACCAGCC
AGCAGGGAGGGCCGAGCGAAGAAGTGGTCCTGCTACTTTGTCCGCCTCCATCCAGTCTATGAGCTGCTGT
CGTGATGCTAGAGTAAGAAGTTCGCCAGTGAGTAGTTTCCGAAGAGTTGTGGCCATTGCTACTGGCATCG
TGGTATCACGCTCGTCGTTCGGTATGGCTTCGTTCAACTCTGGTTCCCAGCGGTCAAGCCGGGTCACATG
ATCACCCATATTATGAAGAAATGCAGTCAGCTCCTTAGGGCCTCCGATCGTTGTCAGAAGTAAGTTGGCC
GCGGTGTTGTCGCTCATGGTAATGGCAGCACTACACAATTCTCTTACCGTCATGCCATCCGTAAGATGCT
TTTCCGTGACCGGCGAGTACTCAACCAAGTCGTTTTGTGAGTAGTGTATACGGCGACCAAGCTGCTCTTG
CCCGGCGTCTATACGGGACAACACCGCGCCACATAGCAGTACTTTGAAAGTGCTCATCATCGGGAATCGT
TCTTCGGGGCGGAAAGACTCAAGGATCTTGCCGCTATTGAGATCCAGTTCGATATAGCCCACTCTTGCAC
CCAGTTGATCTTCAGCATCTTTTACTTTCACCAGCGTTTCGGGGTGTGCAAAAACAGGCAAGCAAAATGC
CGCAAAGAAGGGAATGAGTGCGACACGAAAATGTTGGATGCTCATACTCGTCCTTTTTCAATATTATTGA
AGCATTTATCAGGGTTACTAGTACGTCTCTCAAGGATAAGTAAGTAATATTAAGGTACGGGAGGTATTGG
ACAGGCCGCAATAAAATATCTTTATTTTCATTACATCTGTGTGTTGGTTTTTTGTGTGAATCGATAGTAC
TAACATACGCTCTCCATCAAAACAAAACGAAACAAAACAAACTAGCAAAATAGGCTGTCCCCAGTGCAAG
TGCAGGTGCCAGAACATTTCTCT
